>Addgene plasmid #163576 | Dcp2 ΔH1 | addgene full sequence | sequence record 323978 | Addgene NGS Result
AACGCCAGCAACGCGGCCTTTTTACGGTTCCTGGCCTTTTGCTGGCCTTTTGCTCACATGTTCTTTCCTG
CGTTATCCCCTGATTCTGTGGATAACCGTATTACCGCCTTTGAGTGAGCTGATACCGCTCGCCGCAGCCG
AACGACCGAGCGCAGCGAGTCAGTGAGCGAGGAAGCGGAAGAGCGCCCAATACGCAAACCGCCTCTCCCC
GCGCGTTGGCCGATTCATTAATGCAGCTGGCACGACAGGTTTCCCGACTGGAAAGCGGGCAGTGAGCGCA
ACGCAATTAATGTGAGTTAGCTCACTCATTAGGCACCCCAGGCTTTACACTTTATGCTTCCGGCTCGTAT
GTTGTGTGGAATTGTGAGCGGATAACAATTTCACACAGGAAACAGCTATGACCATGATTACGCCAAGCGC
GCAATTAACCCTCACTAAAGGGAACAAAAGCTGGAGCTCTCGTCGTAAGGCTGACACTGCAGAAGAAAAG
TCATAATTTGAATACTAGCCGGTATGAAACTGTGATTGATTAACCTGGGGTTACCTAAAGAGAACATAAG
TAATACTCATGACAGAATCAAAACACAATACAAAATTTATCCGAACCTCGGCCCGACTGCCGGCTCGCCG
GGAAAGGGGACAACCGCTTCTATCCGTCGACTAACTTCATCGGCCCAATGGAAGCTATGATATGGGGATT
TCCATTGAGCCGATAGCAATGTAGGGTAATACTGTTGCGTATATAGTGATAGTTATTGAATTTTATTACC
CTGCGGGAATATTGAGACATCACTAAGCACGAATTTTACGTCTGAGGAAAGTTGAATGATGGCAAAATAA
CCAGGAAAAACAAATATTGAATCCTTGTGAAGGATTCCACAGTTGTTTAATCCTCCTTAAGCTCACTTAG
TATCAATTGTCTAAATAATATTGCTTTGAATCTGAAAAAAATAAAAGTACCTTCGCATTAGACAATGTCA
CTGCCGCTACGACACGCATTGGAGAACGTTACTTCTGTTGATAGAATTTTAGAGGACTTATTAGTACGTT
TTATTATAAATTGTCCGAATGAAGATTTATCGAGTGTCGAGAGAGAGTTATTTCATTTTGAAGAAGCCTC
ATGGTTTTACACGGATTTCATCAAATTGATGAATCCAACTTTACCCTCCCTAAAGATTAAATCATTTGCT
CAATTGATCATAAAACTATGTCCTCTGGTTTGGAAATGGGACATAAGAGTGGATGAGGCACTCCAGCAAT
TCTCCAAGTATAAGAAAAGTATACCGGTGAGGGGCGCTGCCATATTTAACGAGAACCTGAGTAAAATTTT
ATTGGTACAGGGTACTGAATCGGATTCTTGGTCATTCCCAAGGGGGAAGATATCTAAAGATGAAAATGAC
ATAGATTGTTGCATTAGAGAAGTGAAAGAAGAAATTGGTTTCGATTTGACGGACTATATTGACGACAACC
AATTCATTGAAAGAAATATTCAAGGTAAAAATTACAAAATATTTTTGATATCTGGTGTTTCAGAAGTCTT
CAATTTTAAACCTCAAGTTAGAAATGAAATTGATAAGATAGAATGGTTCGATTTTAAGAAAATTTCTAAA
ACAATGTACAAATCAAATATCAAGTATTATCTGATTAATTCCATGATGAGACCCTTATCAATGTGGTTAA
GGCATCAGAGGCAAATAAAAAATGAAGATCAATTGAAATCCTATGCGGAAGAACAAGCGAAATTGTTGTT
GGGTATCACTAAGGAGGAGCAGATTGATCCCGGTAGAGAGTTGCTGAATATGTTACATACTGCAGTGCAA
GCTAACAGTAATAATAATGCGGTCTCCAACGGACAGGTACCCTCGAGCCAAGAGCTTCAGCATTTGAAAG
AGCAATCAGGAGAACACAACCAACAGAAGGATCAGCAGTCATCGTTTTCTTCTCAACAACAACCTTCAAT
ATTTCCATCTCTTTCTGAACCGTTTGCTAACAATAAGAATGTTATACCACCTACTATGCCAATGGCTAAC
GTATTCATGTCAAATCCTCAATTGTTTGCGACAATGAATGGCCAGCCTTTTGCACCTTTCCCATTTATGT
TACCATTAACTAACAATAGTAATAGCGCTAACCCTATTCCAACTCCGGTCCCCCCTAATTTTAATGCTCC
TCCGAATCCGATGGCTTTTGGTGTTCCAAACATGCATAACCTTTCTGGACCAGCAGTATCTCAACCGTTT
TCCTTGCCTCCTGCTCCTTTACCGAGGGACTCTGGTTACAGCAGCTCCTCCCCTGGGCAGTTGTTAGATA
TACTAAATTCGAAAAAGCCTGACAGCAACGTGCAATCAAGCAAAAAGCCAAAGCTTAAAATCTTACAGAG
AGGAACGGACTTGAATTCAATCAAGCAAAACAATAATGATGAAACTGCTCATTCAAACTCTCAAGCTTTG
CTAGATTTGTTGAAAAAACCAACATCATCGCAGAAGATACACGCTTCCAAACCAGATACTTCCTTTTTAC
CAAATGACTCCGTATCTGGTATACAAGATGCAGAATATGAAGATTTCGAGAGTAGTTCAGATGAAGAGGT
GGAGACAGCTAGAGATGAAAGAAATTCATTGAATGTAGATATTGGGGTGAACGTTATGCCAAGCGAAAAA
GACAGCCGAAGAAGTCAAAAGGAAAAACCAAGGAACGACGCAAGCAAAACAAACTTGAACGCTTCTGCAG
AATCTAATAGTGTAGAATGGGGGCCTGGTAAATCTTCACCCTCGACTCAGAGTAAACAGAATTCATCAGT
AGGAATGCAGAATAAATATCGTCAAGAAATTCACATTGGTGATAGTGATGCATATGAAGTCTTCGAAAGC
AGTTCTGACGAAGAAGATGGAAAAAAATTGGAAGAACTGGAACAAACTCAAGACAACTCCAAATTAATTA
GCCAAGATATTTTAAAAGAGAACAATTTCCAAGACGGTGAAGTGCCTCATAGAGATATGCCCACTGAAAG
TAATAAATCTATAAACGAAACTGTCGGGTTATCATCAACAACAAATACTGTAAAAAAGGTACCCAAAGTT
AAAATACTAAAACGAGGTGAAACCTTTGCCAGTCTGGCGAATGATAAAAAAGCTTTTGATTCAAGCTCCA
ATGTGTCTTCATCAAAAGATTTATTACAGATGCTAAGAAACCCAATTTCCTCTACTGTATCTTCAAATCA
GCAATCACCAAAATCTCAACATCTAAGTGGGGATGAAGAAATCATGATGATGTTGAAGAGGAATTCTGTG
TCAAAACCTCAAAATAGCGAAGAAAATGCATCAACTTCAAGTATAAACGATGCGAATGCAAGCGAACTTT
TGGGAATGTTAAAACAAAAGGAAAAAGACATTACAGCACCAAAACAGCCCTATAATGTTGACTCATACTC
GCAGAAAAATTCAGCTAAAGGATTGTTGAATATTTTGAAAAAGAACGACTCTACCGGGTACCCTCGCACT
GAGGGTGGACCGTCAAGTGAAATGTCAACGTCAATGAAACGCAACGACGCTACAAATAATCAAGAATTAG
ATAAGAATTCAACAGAGTTATTAAACTACTTAAAGCCCAAGCCTCTTAATGATGGGTATGAGAATATTTC
AAATAAGGACAGTTCTCATGAATTACTGAATATATTGCATGGTAATAAAAACAGCAGCGCCTTCAATAAT
AATGTATATGCAACTGACGGATATTCCTTGGCATCTGATAACAACGAAAATTCCTCAAATAAACTACTAA
ATATGCTGCAAAACAGGTCTAGTGCAATAAATGAGCCCAACTTCGACGTCCGTTCGAATGGAACTTCAGG
GTCTAATGAATTATTAAGCATTTTGCATAGGAAGCGGATCCCCGGGTTAATTAACAGTAAAGGAGAAGAA
CTTTTCACTGGAGTTGTCCCAATTCTTGTTGAATTAGATGGTGATGTTAATGGGCACAAATTTTCTGTCA
GTGGAGAGGGTGAAGGTGATGCAACATACGGAAAACTTACCCTTAAATTTATTTGCACTACTGGAAAACT
ACCTGTTCCATGGCCAACACTTGTCACTACTTTCACTTATGGTGTTCAATGCTTTTCAAGATACCCAGAT
CATATGAAACGGCATGACTTTTTCAAGAGTGCCATGCCCGAAGGTTATGTACAGGAAAGAACTATATTTT
TCAAAGATGACGGGAACTACAAGACACGTGCTGAAGTCAAGTTTGAAGGTGATACCCTTGTTAATAGAAT
CGAGTTAAAAGGTATTGATTTTAAAGAAGATGGAAACATTCTTGGACACAAATTGGAATACAACTATAAC
TCACACAATGTATACATCATGGCAGACAAACAAAAGAATGGAATCAAAGTTAACTTCAAAATTAGACACA
ACATTGAAGATGGAAGCGTTCAACTAGCAGACCATTATCAACAAAATACTCCAATTGGCGATGGCCCTGT
CCTTTTACCAGACAACCATTACCTGTCCACACAATCTGCCCTTTCGAAAGATCCCAACGAAAAGAGAGAC
CACATGGTCCTTCTTGAGTTTGTAACAGCTGCTGGGATTACACATGGCATGGATGAACTATACAAATAGG
GCGCGCCACTTCTAAATAAGCGAATTTCTTATGATTTATGATTTTTATTATTAAATAAGTTATAAAAAAA
ATAAGTGTATACAAATTTTAAAGTGACTCTTAGGTTTTAAAACGAAAATTCTTATTCTTGAGTAACTCTT
TCCTGTAGGTCAGGTTGCTTTCTCAGGTATAGTATGAGGTCGCTCTTATTGACCACACCTCTACCGGCAG
ATCCGCTAGGGATAACAGGGTAATATAGATCCCCCGGGCTGCAGGAATTCGATATCAAGCTTATCGATAC
CGTCGACCTCGAGGGGGGGCCCGGTACCCAATTCGCCCTATAGTGAGTCGTATTACGCGCGCTCACTGGC
CGTCGTTTTACAACGTCGTGACTGGGAAAACCCTGGCGTTACCCAACTTAATCGCCTTGCAGCACATCCC
CCTTTCGCCAGCTGGCGTAATAGCGAAGAGGCCCGCACCGATCGCCCTTCCCAACAGTTGCGCAGCCTGA
ATGGCGAATGG
[124 nt withheld, positions 5122-5245]
C
[91 nt withheld, positions 5247-5337]
A
[49 nt withheld, positions 5339-5387]
CCTTTGACGTTGGAGTCCACGTTCTTT
[37 nt withheld, positions 5415-5451]
ACCCTATCTCGGTCTATTCTTTTGATTTATAAGGGATTTTGCCGATTTCGGCCTATTGGTTAAAAAATGA
GCTGATTTAACAAAAATTTAACGCGAATTTTAACAAAATATTAACGCTTACAATTTCCTGATGCGGTATT
TTCTCCTTACGCATCTGTGCGGTATTTCACACCGCATAGGGTAATAACTGATATAATTAAATTGAAGCTC
TAATTTGTGAGTTTAGTATACATGCATTTACTTATAATACAGTTTTTTAGTTTTGCTGGCCGCATCTTCT
CAAATATGCTTCCCAGCCTGCTTTTCTGTAACGTTCACCCTCTACCTTAGCATCCCTTCCCTTTGCAAAT
AGTCCTCTTCCAACAATAATAATGTCAGATCCTGTAGAGACCACATCATCCACGGTTCTATACTGTTGAC
CCAATGCGTCTCCCTTGTCATCTAAACCCACACCGGGTGTCATAATCAACCAATCGTAACCTTCATCTCT
TCCACCCATGTCTCTTTGAGCAATAAAGCCGATAACAAAATCTTTGTCGCTCTTCGCAATGTCAACAGTA
CCCTTAGTATATTCTCCAGTAGATAGGGAGCCCTTGCATGACAATTCTGCTAACATCAAAAGGCCTCTAG
GTTCCTTTGTTACTTCTTCTGCCGCCTGCTTCAAACCGCTAACAATACCTGGGCCCACCACACCGTGTGC
ATTCGTAATGTCTGCCCATTCTGCTATTCTGTATACACCCGCAGAGTACTGCAATTTGACTGTATTACCA
ATGTCAGCAAATTTTCTGTCTTCGAAGAGTAAAAAATTGTACTTGGCGGATAATGCCTTTAGCGGCTTAA
CTGTGCCCTCCATGGAAAAATCAGTCAAGATATCCACATGTGTTTTTAGTAAACAAATTTTGGGACCTAA
TGCTTCAACTAACTCCAGTAATTCCTTGGTGGTACGAACATCCAATGAAGCACACAAGTTTGTTTGCTTT
TCGTGCATGATATTAAATAGCTTGGCAGCAACAGGACTAGGATGAGTAGCAGCACGTTCCTTATATGTAG
CTTTCGACATGATTTATCTTCGTTTCCTGCAGGTTTTTGTTCTGTGCAGTTGGGTTAAGAATACTGGGCA
ATTTCATGTTTCTTCAACACTACATATGCGTATATATACCAATCTAAGTCTGTGCTCCTTCCTTCGTTCT
TCCTTCTGTTCGGAGATTACCGAATCAAAAAAATTTCAAGGAAACCGAAATCAAAAAAAAGAATAAAAAA
AAAATGATGAATTGAAAAGGTGGTATGGTGCACTCTCAGTACAATCTGCTCTGATGCCGCATAGTTAAGC
CAGCCCCGACACCCGCCAACACCCGCTGACGCGCCCTGACGGGCTTGTCTGCTCCCGGCATCCGCTTACA
GACAAGCTGTGACCGTCTCCGGGAGCTGCATGTGTCAGAGGTTTTCACCGTCATCACCGAAACGCGCGAG
ACGAAAGGGCCTCGTGATACGCCTATTTTTATAGGTTAATGTCATGATAATAATGGTTTCTTAGACGGAT
CGCTTGCCTGTAACTTACACGCGCCTCGTATCTTTTAATGATGGAATAATTTGGGAATTTACTCTGTGTT
TATTTATTTTTATGTTTTGTATTTGGATTTTAGAAAGTAAATAAAGAAGGTAGAAGAGTTACGGAATGAA
GAAAAAAAAATAAACAAAGGTTTAAAAAATTTCAACAAAAAGCGTACTTTACATATATATTTATTAGACA
AGAAAAGCAGATTAAATAGATATACATTCGATTAACGATAAGTAAAATGTAAAATCACAGGATTTTCGTG
TGTGGTCTTCTACACAGACAAGATGAAACAATTCGGCATTAATACCTGAGAGCAGGAAGAGCAAGATAAA
AGGTAGTATTTGTTGGCGATCCCCCTAGAGTCTTTTACATCTTCGGAAAACAAAAACTATTTTTTCTTTA
ATTTCTTTTTTTACTTTCTATTTTTAATTTATATATTTATATTAAAAAATTTAAATTATAATTATTTTTA
TAGCACGTGATGAAAAGGACCCAGGTGGCACTTTTCGGGGAAATGTGCGCGGAACCCCTATTTGTTTATT
TTTCTAAATACATTCAAATATGTATCCGCTCATGAGACAATAACCCTGATAAATGCTTCAATAATATTGA
AAAAGGAAGAGTATGAGTATTCAACATTTCCGTGTCGCCCTTATTCCCTTTTTTGCGGCATTTTGCCTTC
CTGTTTTTGCTCACCCAGAAACGCTGGTGAAAGTAAAAGATGCTGAAGATCAGTTGGGTGCACGAGTGGG
TTACATCGAACTGGATCTCAACAGCGGTAAGATCCTTGAGAGTTTTCGCCCCGAAGAACGTTTTCCAATG
ATGAGCACTTTTAAAGTTCTGCTATGTGGCGCGGTATTATCCCGTATTGACGCCGGGCAAGAGCAACTCG
GTCGCCGCATACACTATTCTCAGAATGACTTGGTTGAGTACTCACCAGTCACAGAAAAGCATCTTACGGA
TGGCATGACAGTAAGAGAATTATGCAGTGCTGCCATAACCATGAGTGATAACACTGCGGCCAACTTACTT
CTGACAACGATCGGAGGACCGAAGGAGCTAACCGCTTTTTTGCACAACATGGGGGATCATGTAACTCGCC
TTGATCGTTGGGAACCGGAGCTGAATGAAGCCATACCAAACGACGAGCGTGACACCACGATGCCTGTAGC
AATGGCAACAACGTTGCGCAAACTATTAACTGGCGAACTACTTACTCTAGCTTCCCGGCAACAATTAATA
GACTGGATGGAGGCGGATAAAGTTGCAGGACCACTTCTGCGCTCGGCCCTTCCGGCTGGCTGGTTTATTG
CTGATAAATCTGGAGCCGGTGAGCGTGGGTCTCGCGGTATCATTGCAGCACTGGGGCCAGATGGTAAGCC
CTCCCGTATCGTAGTTATCTACACGACGGGGAGTCAGGCAACTATGGATGAACGAAATAGACAGATCGCT
GAGATAGGTGCCTCACTGATTAAGCATTGGTAACTGTCAGACCAAGTTTACTCATATATACTTTAGATTG
ATTTAAAACTTCATTTTTAATTTAAAAGGATCTAGGTGAAGATCCTTTTTGATAATCTCATGACCAAAAT
CCCTTAACGTGAGTTTTCGTTCCACTGAGCGTCAGACCCCGTAGAAAAGATCAAAGGATCTTCTTGAGAT
CCTTTTTTTCTGCGCGTAATCTGCTGCTTGCAAACAAAAAAACCACCGCTACCAGCGGTGGTTTGTTTGC
CGGATCAAGAGCTACCAACTCTTTTTCCGAAGGTAACTGGCTTCAGCAGAGCGCAGATACCAAATACTGT
TCTTCTAGTGTAGCCGTAGTTAGGCCACCACTTCAAGAACTCTGTAGCACCGCCTACATACCTCGCTCTG
CTAATCCTGTTACCAGTGGCTGCTGCCAGTGGCGATAAGTCGTGTCTTACCGGGTTGGACTCAAGACGAT
AGTTACCGGATAAGGCGCAGCGGTCGGGCTGAACGGGGGGTTCGTGCACACAGCCCAGCTTGGAGCGAAC
GACCTACACCGAACTGAGATACCTACAGCGTGAGCTATGAGAAAGCGCCACGCTTCCCGAAGGGAGAAAG
GCGGACAGGTATCCGGTAAGCGGCAGGGTCGGAACAGGAGAGCGCACGAGGGAGCTTCCAGGGGGAAACG
CCTGGTATCTTTATAGTCCTGTCGGGTTTCGCCACCTCTGACTTGAGCGTCGATTTTTGTGATGCTCGTC
AGGGGGGCGGAGCCTATGGAAA
Features (pLannotate 1.2.2; 22 found; start..end, strand, type, name):
     48..181     +  rep_origin     RSF ori (fragment): Plasmids containing the RSF 1030 origin of replication can be propagated in E. coli cells that contain additional plasmids with compatible origins.
    183..275     +  CDS            lacI (fragment): lac repressor; lacI; The lac repressor binds to the lac operator to inhibit transcription in E. coli. This inhibition can be relieved by adding lactose or isopropyl-β-D-thiogalactopyranoside (IPTG).
    288..309     +  protein_bind   CAP binding site: CAP binding activates transcription in the presence of cAMP. E. coli catabolite activator protein
    324..354     +  promoter       lac promoter: promoter for the E. coli lac operon
    362..378     +  protein_bind   lac operator: The lac repressor binds to the lac operator to inhibit transcription in E. coli. This inhibition can be relieved by adding lactose or isopropyl-β-D-thiogalactopyranoside (IPTG). lac repressor encoded by lacI
    423..441     +  promoter       T3 promoter: promoter for bacteriophage T3 RNA polymerase
    975..3884    +  CDS            DCP2: DCP2_YEAST - Also known as PSU1. Experimental evidence at protein level: Swiss-Prot protein existence level 1. Catalytic component of the decapping complex necessary for the degradation of mRNAs, both in normal mRNA turnover and in nonsense- mediated mRNA decay (PubMed:10508173, PubMed:11139489, PubMed:11741542). Removes the 7-methyl guanine cap structure from mRNA molecules, yielding a 5'-phosphorylated mRNA fragment and 7m-GDP (PubMed:12554866). Decapping is the major pathway of mRNA degradation in yeast and occurs through deadenylation, decapping and subsequent 5' to 3' exonucleolytic decay
   3906..4619    +  CDS            GFP: Aequoria victoria green fluorescent protein
   4640..4827    +  terminator     ADH1 terminator: S. cerevisiae ADH1; transcription terminator for the S. cerevisiae alcohol dehydrogenase 1 (ADH1) gene
   4858..4928    +  misc_feature   MCS (fragment): pBluescript multiple cloning site
   4937..4955    -  promoter       T7 promoter: promoter for bacteriophage T7 RNA polymerase
   4963..5118    +  CDS            lacZα (fragment): LacZα fragment of β-galactosidase; lacZ fragment
   5122..5550    +  rep_origin     f1 ori (sequence partly withheld): f1 bacteriophage origin of replication; arrow indicates direction of (+) strand synthesis
   5578..5629    -  misc_feature   bom (fragment): basis of mobility region from pBR322
   5708..6511    -  CDS            URA3: orotidine-5'-phosphate decarboxylase, required for uracil biosynthesis; S. cerevisiae URA3; yeast auxotrophic marker, counterselectable with 5-fluoroorotic acid (5-FOA)
   6512..6727    -  promoter       URA3 promoter: S. cerevisiae URA3
   6735..6784    -  misc_feature   bom (fragment): basis of mobility region from pBR322
   6886..6921    -  CDS            rop (fragment): Rop protein, which maintains plasmids at low copy number; rop
   6989..7492    -  misc_feature   CEN/ARS: S. cerevisiae CEN6 centromere fused to an autonomously replicating sequence
   7529..7633    +  promoter       AmpR promoter: bla
   7634..8494    +  CDS            AmpR: β-lactamase; bla; confers resistance to ampicillin, carbenicillin, and related antibiotics
   8665..9253    +  rep_origin     ori: high-copy-number ColE1/pMB1/pBR322/pUC origin of replication
