[The description below was written by a language model from this plasmid's Addgene catalogue record and pLannotate feature annotations shown in this document.]
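Description:
Dcp2 ΔH1 is a yeast expression shuttle plasmid built on the pRP1903 backbone, designed to produce a mutant form of the S. cerevisiae mRNA decapping enzyme Dcp2 at endogenous levels. The annotated features indicate a pBluescript/pRS-type centromeric vector. A CEN/ARS element provides stable, low-copy maintenance in yeast, and URA3 with its own promoter allows selection by uracil prototrophy and counterselection with 5-FOA. For propagation in E. coli, the plasmid carries a ColE1/pUC-type origin and the ampicillin resistance gene. It also retains an f1 origin, remnants of the lac promoter/lacZα region, and flanking T3 and T7 promoters. Several short annotated fragments (RSF ori, lacI, rop, bom) appear to be backbone remnants rather than functional elements.

The insert, cloned between SacI and BamHI, consists of the DCP2 coding sequence under its native DCP2 promoter, which presumably lies in the unannotated stretch upstream of the open reading frame. The coding sequence is fused at its C terminus to GFP and followed by the ADH1 terminator. Dcp2 is the catalytic subunit of the decapping complex that removes the 7-methylguanosine cap in normal mRNA turnover and in nonsense-mediated decay. The ΔH1 variant carries an alanine substitution at residue 255, which the depositor describes as impairing the Edc3 binding site in the first helical leucine-rich motif. The record is inconsistent about the original residue: the purpose line gives L255A, while the mutation field describes a lysine. The GFP fusion allows the localization and abundance of the mutant protein to be followed in living yeast, in line with the associated study of P body composition and the interactions that recruit proteins to these condensates.
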