Addgene plasmid #163576: Dcp2 ΔH1
Purpose: express Dcp2 ΔH1 (L255A) at endogenous level in S.cerevisiae
Depositing lab: Michael Rosen. Depositing organization: University of Texas Southwestern Medical Center. Publication: A quantitative inventory of yeast P body proteins reveals principles of composition and specificity. Xing W, Muhlrad D, Parker R, Rosen MK. Elife. 2020 Jun 19;9. pii: 56525. doi: 10.7554/eLife.56525. PubMed 32553117.
Backbone
  Vector backbone: pRP1903
  Backbone size w/o insert (bp): 5827
  Vector type: Yeast Expression
  Selectable markers: URA3
Growth in bacteria
  Bacterial resistance: Ampicillin, 100 μg/mL
  Growth temperature: 37°C
  Growth strain: DH5alpha
  Copy number: Low Copy
Gene/Insert
  Gene/Insert name: Dcp2
  Species: S. cerevisiae (budding yeast)
  Insert size (bp): 3438
  Mutation: Lysine at position 255 is mutated to Alanine
  Entrez Gene: DCP2 (a.k.a. YNL118C, PSU1)
  Promoter: DCP2 promoter
  Tag / fusion protein: GFP (C terminal on insert)
  Cloning method: Restriction Enzyme; 5′ cloning site SacI (not destroyed); 3′ cloning site BamHI (not destroyed)
  Sequencing primers: 5′ See comments; 3′ Dcp2-seq3: CCACATTGATAAGGGTCTC
Resource information
  A portion of this plasmid was derived from a plasmid made by: Roy Parker's lab at University of Colorado, Boulder
Terms and licenses: Academic/Nonprofit Terms; Industry Terms: Not Available to Industry
Depositor comments: Impaired Edc3 binding site (first HLM). 5' sequencing primers: Dcp2-seq1b:CGAATTTTACGTCTGAGGAAAG. Dcp2-seq2b: gacatagattgttgcattag. Dcp2-seq3b: cttcagcatttgaaagagca Dcp2-seq4b:gcaaaacaataatgatgaaa Dcp2-seq5b: gagaacaatttccaagacgg. Dcp2-seq7:tgaaacgcaacgacgctaca Dcp2-seq8b: GATACCCAGATCATATGAAACG
How to cite: Dcp2 ΔH1 was a gift from Michael Rosen (Addgene plasmid # 163576 ; http://n2t.net/addgene:163576 ; RRID:Addgene_163576)
