>Addgene plasmid #163576 | Dcp2 ΔH1 | depositor partial sequence | sequence record 316998 | insert sequence including restrictions sites
GAGCTCTCGTCGTAAGGCTGACACTGCAGAAGAAAAGTCATAATTTGAATACTAGCCGGTATGAAACTGT
GATTGATTAACCTGGGGTTACCTAAAGAGAACATAAGTAATACTCATGACAGAATCAAAACACAATACAA
AATTTATCCGAACCTCGGCCCGACTGCCGGCTCGCCGGGAAAGGGGACAACCGCTTCTATCCGTCGACTA
ACTTCATCGGCCCAATGGAAGCTATGATATGGGGATTTCCATTGAGCCGATAGCAATGTAGGGTAATACT
GTTGCGTATATAGTGATAGTTATTGAATTTTATTACCCTGCGGGAATATTGAGACATCACTAAGCACGAA
TTTTACGTCTGAGGAAAGTTGAATGATGGCAAAATAACCAGGAAAAACAAATATTGAATCCTTGTGAAGG
ATTCCACAGTTGTTTAATCCTCCTTAAGCTCACTTAGTATCAATTGTCTAAATAATATTGCTTTGAATCT
GAAAAAAATAAAAGTACCTTCGCATTAGACAATGTCACTGCCGCTACGACACGCATTGGAGAACGTTACT
TCTGTTGATAGAATTTTAGAGGACTTATTAGTACGTTTTATTATAAATTGTCCGAATGAAGATTTATCGA
GTGTCGAGAGAGAGTTATTTCATTTTGAAGAAGCCTCATGGTTTTACACGGATTTCATCAAATTGATGAA
TCCAACTTTACCCTCCCTAAAGATTAAATCATTTGCTCAATTGATCATAAAACTATGTCCTCTGGTTTGG
AAATGGGACATAAGAGTGGATGAGGCACTCCAGCAATTCTCCAAGTATAAGAAAAGTATACCGGTGAGGG
GCGCTGCCATATTTAACGAGAACCTGAGTAAAATTTTATTGGTACAGGGTACTGAATCGGATTCTTGGTC
ATTCCCAAGGGGGAAGATATCTAAAGATGAAAATGACATAGATTGTTGCATTAGAGAAGTGAAAGAAGAA
ATTGGTTTCGATTTGACGGACTATATTGACGACAACCAATTCATTGAAAGAAATATTCAAGGTAAAAATT
ACAAAATATTTTTGATATCTGGTGTTTCAGAAGTCTTCAATTTTAAACCTCAAGTTAGAAATGAAATTGA
TAAGATAGAATGGTTCGATTTTAAGAAAATTTCTAAAACAATGTACAAATCAAATATCAAGTATTATCTG
ATTAATTCCATGATGAGACCCTTATCAATGTGGTTAAGGCATCAGAGGCAAATAAAAAATGAAGATCAAT
TGAAATCCTATGCGGAAGAACAAGCGAAATTGTTGTTGGGTATCACTAAGGAGGAGCAGATTGATCCCGG
TAGAGAGTTGCTGAATATGTTACATACTGCAGTGCAAGCTAACAGTAATAATAATGCGGTCTCCAACGGA
CAGGTACCCTCGAGCCAAGAGCTTCAGCATTTGAAAGAGCAATCAGGAGAACACAACCAACAGAAGGATC
AGCAGTCATCGTTTTCTTCTCAACAACAACCTTCAATATTTCCATCTCTTTCTGAACCGTTTGCTAACAA
TAAGAATGTTATACCACCTACTATGCCAATGGCTAACGTATTCATGTCAAATCCTCAATTGTTTGCGACA
ATGAATGGCCAGCCTTTTGCACCTTTCCCATTTATGTTACCATTAACTAACAATAGTAATAGCGCTAACC
CTATTCCAACTCCGGTCCCCCCTAATTTTAATGCTCCTCCGAATCCGATGGCTTTTGGTGTTCCAAACAT
GCATAACCTTTCTGGACCAGCAGTATCTCAACCGTTTTCCTTGCCTCCTGCTCCTTTACCGAGGGACTCT
GGTTACAGCAGCTCCTCCCCTGGGCAGTTGTTAGATATACTAAATTCGAAAAAGCCTGACAGCAACGTGC
AATCAAGCAAAAAGCCAAAGCTTAAAATCTTACAGAGAGGAACGGACTTGAATTCAATCAAGCAAAACAA
TAATGATGAAACTGCTCATTCAAACTCTCAAGCTTTGCTAGATTTGTTGAAAAAACCAACATCATCGCAG
AAGATACACGCTTCCAAACCAGATACTTCCTTTTTACCAAATGACTCCGTATCTGGTATACAAGATGCAG
AATATGAAGATTTCGAGAGTAGTTCAGATGAAGAGGTGGAGACAGCTAGAGATGAAAGAAATTCATTGAA
TGTAGATATTGGGGTGAACGTTATGCCAAGCGAAAAAGACAGCCGAAGAAGTCAAAAGGAAAAACCAAGG
AACGACGCAAGCAAAACAAACTTGAACGCTTCTGCAGAATCTAATAGTGTAGAATGGGGGCCTGGTAAAT
CTTCACCCTCGACTCAGAGTAAACAGAATTCATCAGTAGGAATGCAGAATAAATATCGTCAAGAAATTCA
CATTGGTGATAGTGATGCATATGAAGTCTTCGAAAGCAGTTCTGACGAAGAAGATGGAAAAAAATTGGAA
GAACTGGAACAAACTCAAGACAACTCCAAATTAATTAGCCAAGATATTTTAAAAGAGAACAATTTCCAAG
ACGGTGAAGTGCCTCATAGAGATATGCCCACTGAAAGTAATAAATCTATAAACGAAACTGTCGGGTTATC
ATCAACAACAAATACTGTAAAAAAGGTACCCAAAGTTAAAATACTAAAACGAGGTGAAACCTTTGCCAGT
CTGGCGAATGATAAAAAAGCTTTTGATTCAAGCTCCAATGTGTCTTCATCAAAAGATTTATTACAGATGC
TAAGAAACCCAATTTCCTCTACTGTATCTTCAAATCAGCAATCACCAAAATCTCAACATCTAAGTGGGGA
TGAAGAAATCATGATGATGTTGAAGAGGAATTCTGTGTCAAAACCTCAAAATAGCGAAGAAAATGCATCA
ACTTCAAGTATAAACGATGCGAATGCAAGCGAACTTTTGGGAATGTTAAAACAAAAGGAAAAAGACATTA
CAGCACCAAAACAGCCCTATAATGTTGACTCATACTCGCAGAAAAATTCAGCTAAAGGATTGTTGAATAT
TTTGAAAAAGAACGACTCTACCGGGTACCCTCGCACTGAGGGTGGACCGTCAAGTGAAATGTCAACGTCA
ATGAAACGCAACGACGCTACAAATAATCAAGAATTAGATAAGAATTCAACAGAGTTATTAAACTACTTAA
AGCCCAAGCCTCTTAATGATGGGTATGAGAATATTTCAAATAAGGACAGTTCTCATGAATTACTGAATAT
ATTGCATGGTAATAAAAACAGCAGCGCCTTCAATAATAATGTATATGCAACTGACGGATATTCCTTGGCA
TCTGATAACAACGAAAATTCCTCAAATAAACTACTAAATATGCTGCAAAACAGGTCTAGTGCAATAAATG
AGCCCAACTTCGACGTCCGTTCGAATGGAACTTCAGGGTCTAATGAATTATTAAGCATTTTGCATAGGAA
GCGGATCC
